>Addgene plasmid #107154 | pGEX-6P1-Vinculin tail | addgene full sequence | sequence record 204865 | Addgene NGS Result
TAGAAAAGATCAAAGGATCTTCTTGAGATCCTTTTTTTCTGCGCGTAATCTGCTGCTTGCAAACAAAAAA
ACCACCGCTACCAGCGGTGGTTTGTTTGCCGGATCAAGAGCTACCAACTCTTTTTCCGAAGGTAACTGGC
TTCAGCAGAGCGCAGATACCAAATACTGTCCTTCTAGTGTAGCCGTAGTTAGGCCACCACTTCAAGAACT
CTGTAGCACCGCCTACATACCTCGCTCTGCTAATCCTGTTACCAGTGGCTGCTGCCAGTGGCGATAAGTC
GTGTCTTACCGGGTTGGACTCAAGACGATAGTTACCGGATAAGGCGCAGCGGTCGGGCTGAACGGGGGGT
TCGTGCACACAGCCCAGCTTGGAGCGAACGACCTACACCGAACTGAGATACCTACAGCGTGAGCTATGAG
AAAGCGCCACGCTTCCCGAAGGGAGAAAGGCGGACAGGTATCCGGTAAGCGGCAGGGTCGGAACAGGAGA
GCGCACGAGGGAGCTTCCAGGGGGAAACGCCTGGTATCTTTATAGTCCTGTCGGGTTTCGCCACCTCTGA
CTTGAGCGTCGATTTTTGTGATGCTCGTCAGGGGGGCGGAGCCTATGGAAAAACGCCAGCAACGCGGCCT
TTTTACGGTTCCTGGCCTTTTGCTGGCCTTTTGCTCACATGTTCTTTCCTGCGTTATCCCCTGATTCTGT
GGATAACCGTATTACCGCCTTTGAGTGAGCTGATACCGCTCGCCGCAGCCGAACGACCGAGCGCAGCGAG
TCAGTGAGCGAGGAAGCGGAAGAGCGCCTGATGCGGTATTTTCTCCTTACGCATCTGTGCGGTATTTCAC
ACCGCATAAATTCCGACACCATCGAATGGCGCAAAACCTTTCGCGGTATGGCATGATAGCGCCCGGAAGA
GAGTCAATTCAGGGTGGTGAATGTGAAACCAGTAACGTTATACGATGTCGCAGAGTATGCCGGTGTCTCT
TATCAGACCGTTTCCCGCGTGGTGAACCAGGCCAGCCACGTTTCTGCGAAAACGCGGGAAAAAGTGGAAG
CGGCGATGGCGGAGCTGAATTACATTCCCAACCGCGTGGCACAACAACTGGCGGGCAAACAGTCGTTGCT
GATTGGCGTTGCCACCTCCAGTCTGGCCCTGCACGCGCCGTCGCAAATTGTCGCGGCGATTAAATCTCGC
GCCGATCAACTGGGTGCCAGCGTGGTGGTGTCGATGGTAGAACGAAGCGGCGTCGAAGCCTGTAAAGCGG
CGGTGCACAATCTTCTCGCGCAACGCGTCAGTGGGCTGATCATTAACTATCCGCTGGATGACCAGGATGC
CATTGCTGTGGAAGCTGCCTGCACTAATGTTCCGGCGTTATTTCTTGATGTCTCTGACCAGACACCCATC
AACAGTATTATTTTCTCCCATGAAGACGGTACGCGACTGGGCGTGGAGCATCTGGTCGCATTGGGTCACC
AGCAAATCGCGCTGTTAGCGGGCCCATTAAGTTCTGTCTCGGCGCGTCTGCGTCTGGCTGGCTGGCATAA
ATATCTCACTCGCAATCAAATTCAGCCGATAGCGGAACGGGAAGGCGACTGGAGTGCCATGTCCGGTTTT
CAACAAACCATGCAAATGCTGAATGAGGGCATCGTTCCCACTGCGATGCTGGTTGCCAACGATCAGATGG
CGCTGGGCGCAATGCGCGCCATTACCGAGTCCGGGCTGCGCGTTGGTGCGGATATCTCGGTAGTGGGATA
CGACGATACCGAAGACAGCTCATGTTATATCCCGCCGTTAACCACCATCAAACAGGATTTTCGCCTGCTG
GGGCAAACCAGCGTGGACCGCTTGCTGCAACTCTCTCAGGGCCAGGCGGTGAAGGGCAATCAGCTGTTGC
CCGTCTCACTGGTGAAAAGAAAAACCACGCTAGCGCCCAATACGCAAACCGCCTCTCCCCGCGCGTTGGC
CGATTCATTAATGCAGCTGGCACGACAGGTTTCCCGACTGGAAAGCGGGCAGTGAGCGCAACGCAATTAA
TGTAAGTTAGCTCACTCATTAGGCACCCCAGGCTTTACACTTTATGCTTCCGGCTCGTATGTTGTGTGGA
ATTGTGAGCGGATAACAATTTCACACAGGAAACAGCTATGACCATGATTACGGATTCACTGGCCGTCGTT
TTACAACGTCGTGACTGGGAAAACCCTGGCGTTACCCAACTTAATCGCCTTGCAGCACATCCCCCTTTCG
CCAGCTGGCGTAATAGCGAAGAGGCCCGCACCGATCGCCCTTCCCAACAGTTGCGCAGCCTGAATGGCGA
ATGGCGCTTTGCCTGGTTTCCGGCACCAGAAGCGGTGCCGGAAAGCTGGCTGGAGTGCGATCTTCCTGAG
GCCGATACTGTCGTCGTCCCCTCAAACTGGCAGATGCACGGTTACGATGCGCCCATCTACACCAACGTGA
CCTATCCCATTACGGTCAATCCGCCGTTTGTTCCCACGGAGAATCCGACGGGTTGTTACTCGCTCACATT
TAATGTTGATGAAAGCTGGCTACAGGAAGGCCAGACGCGAATTATTTTTGATGGCGTTGGAATTAGCTTA
TCGACTGCACGGTGCACCAATGCTTCTGGCGTCAGGCAGCCATCGGAAGCTGTGGTATGGCTGTGCAGGT
CGTAAATCACTGCATAATTCGTGTCGCTCAAGGCGCACTCCCGTTCTGGATAATGTTTTTTGCGCCGACA
TCATAACGGTTCTGGCAAATATTCTGAAATGAGCTGTTGACAATTAATCATCGGCTCGTATAATGTGTGG
AATTGTGAGCGGATAACAATTTCACACAGGAAACAGTATTCATGTCCCCTATACTAGGTTATTGGAAAAT
TAAGGGCCTTGTGCAACCCACTCGACTTCTTTTGGAATATCTTGAAGAAAAATATGAAGAGCATTTGTAT
GAGCGCGATGAAGGTGATAAATGGCGAAACAAAAAGTTTGAATTGGGTTTGGAGTTTCCCAATCTTCCTT
ATTATATTGATGGTGATGTTAAATTAACACAGTCTATGGCCATCATACGTTATATAGCTGACAAGCACAA
CATGTTGGGTGGTTGTCCAAAAGAGCGTGCAGAGATTTCAATGCTTGAAGGAGCGGTTTTGGATATTAGA
TACGGTGTTTCGAGAATTGCATATAGTAAAGACTTTGAAACTCTCAAAGTTGATTTTCTTAGCAAGCTAC
CTGAAATGCTGAAAATGTTCGAAGATCGTTTATGTCATAAAACATATTTAAATGGTGATCATGTAACCCA
TCCTGACTTCATGTTGTATGACGCTCTTGATGTTGTTTTATACATGGACCCAATGTGCCTGGATGCGTTC
CCAAAATTAGTTTGTTTTAAAAAACGTATTGAAGCTATCCCACAAATTGATAAGTACTTGAAATCCAGCA
AGTATATAGCATGGCCTTTGCAGGGCTGGCAAGCCACGTTTGGTGGTGGCGACCATCCTCCAAAATCGGA
TCTGGAAGTTCTGTTCCAGGGGCCCCTGGGATCCGGGGAGGTGATTAACCAGCCAATGATGATGGCTGCC
AGACAGCTCCATGATGAAGCTCGCAAATGGTCCAGCAAGGGCAATGACATCATTGCAGCAGCCAAGCGCA
TGGCTCTGCTGATGGCTGAGATGTCTCGGCTGGTAAGAGGGGGCAGTGGTACCAAGCGGGCACTCATTCA
GTGTGCCAAGGACATCGCCAAGGCCTCAGATGAGGTGACTCGGTTGGCCAAGGAGGTTGCCAAGCAGTGC
ACAGATAAACGGATTAGAACCAACCTCTTACAGGTATGTGAGCGAATCCCAACCATAAGCACCCAGCTCA
AAATCCTGTCCACAGTGAAGGCCACCATGCTGGGCCGGACCAACATCAGTGATGAGGAGTCTGAGCAGGC
CACAGAGATGCTGGTTCACAATGCCCAGAACCTCATGCAGTCTGTGAAGGAGACTGTGCGGGAAGCTGAA
GCTGCTTCAATCAAAATTCGAACAGATGCTGGATTTACACTGCGCTGGGTTAGAAAGACTCCCTGGTACC
AGTGAGCGGCCGCATCGTGACTGACTGACGATCTGCCTCGCGCGTTTCGGTGATGACGGTGAAAACCTCT
GACACATGCAGCTCCCGGAGACGGTCACAGCTTGTCTGTAAGCGGATGCCGGGAGCAGACAAGCCCGTCA
GGGCGCGTCAGCGGGTGTTGGCGGGTGTCGGGGCGCAGCCATGACCCAGTCACGTAGCGATAGCGGAGTG
TATAATTCTTGAAGACGAAAGGGCCTCGTGATACGCCTATTTTTATAGGTTAATGTCATGATAATAATGG
TTTCTTAGACGTCAGGTGGCACTTTTCGGGGAAATGTGCGCGGAACCCCTATTTGTTTATTTTTCTAAAT
ACATTCAAATATGTATCCGCTCATGAGACAATAACCCTGATAAATGCTTCAATAATATTGAAAAAGGAAG
AGTATGAGTATTCAACATTTCCGTGTCGCCCTTATTCCCTTTTTTGCGGCATTTTGCCTTCCTGTTTTTG
CTCACCCAGAAACGCTGGTGAAAGTAAAAGATGCTGAAGATCAGTTGGGTGCACGAGTGGGTTACATCGA
ACTGGATCTCAACAGCGGTAAGATCCTTGAGAGTTTTCGCCCCGAAGAACGTTTTCCAATGATGAGCACT
TTTAAAGTTCTGCTATGTGGCGCGGTATTATCCCGTGTTGACGCCGGGCAAGAGCAACTCGGTCGCCGCA
TACACTATTCTCAGAATGACTTGGTTGAGTACTCACCAGTCACAGAAAAGCATCTTACGGATGGCATGAC
AGTAAGAGAATTATGCAGTGCTGCCATAACCATGAGTGATAACACTGCGGCCAACTTACTTCTGACAACG
ATCGGAGGACCGAAGGAGCTAACCGCTTTTTTGCACAACATGGGGGATCATGTAACTCGCCTTGATCGTT
GGGAACCGGAGCTGAATGAAGCCATACCAAACGACGAGCGTGACACCACGATGCCTGCAGCAATGGCAAC
AACGTTGCGCAAACTATTAACTGGCGAACTACTTACTCTAGCTTCCCGGCAACAATTAATAGACTGGATG
GAGGCGGATAAAGTTGCAGGACCACTTCTGCGCTCGGCCCTTCCGGCTGGCTGGTTTATTGCTGATAAAT
CTGGAGCCGGTGAGCGTGGGTCTCGCGGTATCATTGCAGCACTGGGGCCAGATGGTAAGCCCTCCCGTAT
CGTAGTTATCTACACGACGGGGAGTCAGGCAACTATGGATGAACGAAATAGACAGATCGCTGAGATAGGT
GCCTCACTGATTAAGCATTGGTAACTGTCAGACCAAGTTTACTCATATATACTTTAGATTGATTTAAAAC
TTCATTTTTAATTTAAAAGGATCTAGGTGAAGATCCTTTTTGATAATCTCATGACCAAAATCCCTTAACG
TGAGTTTTCGTTCCACTGAGCGTCAGACCCCG
Features (pLannotate 1.2.2; 17 found; start..end, strand, type, name):
     23..611     +  rep_origin     ori: high-copy-number ColE1/pMB1/pBR322/pUC origin of replication
    797..848     -  misc_feature   bom (fragment): basis of mobility region from pBR322
    855..932     +  promoter       lacI promoter: lacI
    933..2015    +  CDS            lacI: lac repressor; lacI; The lac repressor binds to the lac operator to inhibit transcription in E. coli. This inhibition can be relieved by adding lactose or isopropyl-β-D-thiogalactopyranoside (IPTG).
   2028..2049    +  protein_bind   CAP binding site: CAP binding activates transcription in the presence of cAMP. E. coli catabolite activator protein
   2064..2094    +  promoter       lac promoter: promoter for the E. coli lac operon
   2102..2118    +  protein_bind   lac operator: The lac repressor binds to the lac operator to inhibit transcription in E. coli. This inhibition can be relieved by adding lactose or isopropyl-β-D-thiogalactopyranoside (IPTG). lac repressor encoded by lacI
   2138..2311    +  CDS            lacZα: LacZα fragment of β-galactosidase; lacZ fragment
   2575..2691    -  CDS            yciV (fragment): RNAAM_ECOLI - Also known as trpH From Escherichia coli (strain K12).
   2767..2795    +  promoter       tac promoter: strong E. coli promoter; hybrid between the trp and lac UV5 promoters
   2803..2819    +  protein_bind   lac operator: The lac repressor binds to the lac operator to inhibit transcription in E. coli. This inhibition can be relieved by adding lactose or isopropyl-β-D-thiogalactopyranoside (IPTG). lac repressor encoded by lacI
   2842..3495    +  CDS            GST26_SCHJA: Experimental evidence at protein level: Swiss-Prot protein existence level 1. GST isoenzymes appear to play a central role in the parasite detoxification system. Other functions are also suspected including a role in increasing the solubility of haematin in the parasite gut. From Schistosoma japonicum (Blood fluke).
   3535..4062    +  CDS            vcl (fragment): VINC_XENLA - Experimental evidence at transcript level: Swiss-Prot protein existence level 2. Involved in cell adhesion. May be involved in the attachment of the actin-based microfilaments to the plasma membrane. From Xenopus laevis (African clawed frog).
   4093..4132    +  CDS            rop (fragment): Rop protein, which maintains plasmids at low copy number; rop
   4234..4274    +  misc_feature   bom (fragment): basis of mobility region from pBR322
   4379..4483    +  promoter       AmpR promoter: bla
   4484..5344    +  CDS            AmpR: β-lactamase; bla; confers resistance to ampicillin, carbenicillin, and related antibiotics
