[The description below was written by a language model from this plasmid's Addgene catalogue record and pLannotate feature annotations shown in this document.]
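Description:
pGEX-6P1-Vinculin tail is a bacterial expression plasmid built on the commercial pGEX-6P1 backbone for producing the tail domain of human vinculin (VCL) as a glutathione S-transferase fusion in E. coli. The 5,492 nt plasmid replicates from a high-copy ColE1/pMB1-type origin and is selected with ampicillin through the β-lactamase gene (AmpR) driven by its own promoter. Short fragments of the pBR322 bom and rop regions, along with a lac promoter/lacZα segment and a small trpH-derived piece, are backbone remnants with no apparent role in expression of the fusion.

The expression cassette consists of the tac promoter, a strong trp/lac hybrid, followed by a lac operator, the Schistosoma japonicum GST coding sequence and then the 528 bp vinculin insert, which was introduced by Gibson cloning and which the depositor notes is in frame with the GST tag. A plasmid-borne lacI gene with its own promoter supplies lac repressor, which holds the tac promoter off until it is relieved by IPTG, giving inducible expression. The automated annotation labels the insert as a fragment of Xenopus laevis vinculin, but this probably reflects the closest database match for a highly conserved protein, since the catalogue entry gives the species as human. The short gap between GST and the insert is not annotated; pGEX-6P vectors normally carry a PreScission protease site there for tag removal. The N-terminal GST allows affinity purification on glutathione resin. The associated publication concerns lipid binding, oligomerization and focal adhesion activity of vinculin, consistent with use of this construct to make recombinant tail domain for biochemical or structural studies.
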