Addgene plasmid #107154: pGEX-6P1-Vinculin tail
Purpose: bacterial expression
Depositing lab: Tina Izard. Depositing organization: UF Scripps Biomedical Research. Publication: Lipid binding promotes oligomerization and focal adhesion activity of vinculin. Chinthalapudi K, Rangarajan ES, Patil DN, George EM, Brown DT, Izard T. J Cell Biol. 2014 Dec 8;207(5):643-56. doi: 10.1083/jcb.201404128. PubMed 25488920.
Backbone
  Vector backbone: pGEX-6P1
  Backbone manufacturer: GE Life Sciences
  Vector type: Bacterial Expression
Growth in bacteria
  Bacterial resistance: Ampicillin, 100 μg/mL
  Growth temperature: 37°C
  Growth strain: DH5alpha
  Copy number: High Copy
Gene/Insert
  Gene/Insert name: Vinculin (alt name: VCL)
  Species: H. sapiens (human)
  Insert size (bp): 528
  Entrez Gene: VCL (a.k.a. CMD1W, CMH15, HEL114, MV, MVCL, VINC)
  Promoter: Ptac
  Tag / fusion protein: GST (N terminal on backbone)
  Cloning method: Gibson Cloning
Terms and licenses: Academic/Nonprofit Terms; Industry Terms: Not Available to Industry
Depositor comments: GST tag in frame with vinculin tail
How to cite: pGEX-6P1-Vinculin tail was a gift from Tina Izard (Addgene plasmid # 107154 ; http://n2t.net/addgene:107154 ; RRID:Addgene_107154)
