>Addgene plasmid #107154 | pGEX-6P1-Vinculin tail | depositor partial sequence | sequence record 202120 | Full Sequence
ATGTCCCCTATACTAGGTTATTGGAAAATTAAGGGCCTTGTGCAACCCACTCGACTTCTTTTGGAATATC
TTGAAGAAAAATATGAAGAGCATTTGTATGAGCGCGATGAAGGTGATAAATGGCGAAACAAAAAGTTTGA
ATTGGGTTTGGAGTTTCCCAATCTTCCTTATTATATTGATGGTGATGTTAAATTAACACAGTCTATGGCC
ATCATACGTTATATAGCTGACAAGCACAACATGTTGGGTGGTTGTCCAAAAGAGCGTGCAGAGATTTCAA
TGCTTGAAGGAGCGGTTTTGGATATTAGATACGGTGTTTCGAGAATTGCATATAGTAAAGACTTTGAAAC
TCTCAAAGTTGATTTTCTTAGCAAGCTACCTGAAATGCTGAAAATGTTCGAAGATCGTTTATGTCATAAA
ACATATTTAAATGGTGATCATGTAACCCATCCTGACTTCATGTTGTATGACGCTCTTGATGTTGTTTTAT
ACATGGACCCAATGTGCCTGGATGCGTTCCCAAAATTAGTTTGTTTTAAAAAACGTATTGAAGCTATCCC
ACAAATTGATAAGTACTTGAAATCCAGCAAGTATATAGCATGGCCTTTGCAGGGCTGGCAAGCCACGTTT
GGTGGTGGCGACCATCCTCCAAAATCGGATCTGGAAGTTCTGTTCCAGGGGCCCCTGGGATCCGGGGAGG
TGATTAACCAGCCAATGATGATGGCTGCCAGACAGCTCCATGATGAAGCTCGCAAATGGTCCAGCAAGGG
CAATGACATCATTGCAGCAGCCAAGCGCATGGCTCTGCTGATGGCTGAGATGTCTCGGCTGGTAAGAGGG
GGCAGTGGTACCAAGCGGGCACTCATTCAGTGTGCCAAGGACATCGCCAAGGCCTCAGATGAGGTGACTC
GGTTGGCCAAGGAGGTTGCCAAGCAGTGCACAGATAAACGGATTAGAACCAACCTCTTACAGGTATGTGA
GCGAATCCCAACCATAAGCACCCAGCTCAAAATCCTGTCCACAGTGAAGGCCACCATGCTGGGCCGGACC
AACATCAGTGATGAGGAGTCTGAGCAGGCCACAGAGATGCTGGTTCACAATGCCCAGAACCTCATGCAGT
CTGTGAAGGAGACTGTGCGGGAAGCTGAAGCTGCTTCAATCAAAATTCGAACAGATGCTGGATTTACACT
GCGCTGGGTTAGAAAGACTCCCTGGTACCAGTAG
